>Addgene plasmid #82801 | pDONR223_FGFR3_p.S779R | addgene full sequence | sequence record 161965 | Addgene NGS result
CTTTCCTGCGTTATCCCCTGATTCTGTGGATAACCGTATTACCGCCTTTGAGTGAGCTGATACCGCTCGC
CGCAGCCGAACGACCGAGCGCAGCGAGTCAGTGAGCGAGGAAGCGGAAGAGCGCCCAATACGCAAACCGC
CTCTCCCCGCGCGTTGGCCGATTCATTAATGCAGCTGGCACGACAGGTTTCCCGACTGGAAAGCGGGCAG
TGAGCGCAACGCAATTAATACGCGTACCGCTAGCCAGGAAGAGTTTGTAGAAACGCAAAAAGGCCATCCG
TCAGGATGGCCTTCTGCTTAGTTTGATGCCTGGCAGTTTATGGCGGGCGTCCTGCCCGCCACCCTCCGGG
CCGTTGCTTCACAACGTTCAAATCCGCTCCCGGCGGATTTGTCCTACTCAGGAGAGCGTTCACCGACAAA
CAACAGATAAAACGAAAGGCCCAGTCTTCCGACTGAGCCTTTCGTTTTATTTGATGCCTGGCAGTTCCCT
ACTCTCGCGTTAACGCTAGCATGGATGTTTTCCCAGTCACGACGTTGTAAAACGACGGCCAGTCTTAAGC
TCGGGCCCCAAATAATGATTTTATTTTGACTGATAGTGACCTGTTCGTTGCAACAAATTGATGAGCAATG
CTTTTTTATAATGCCAACTTTGTACAAAAAAGCAGGCTTCACCATGGGCGCCCCTGCCTGCGCCCTCGCG
CTCTGCGTGGCCGTGGCCATCGTGGCCGGCGCCTCCTCGGAGTCCTTGGGGACGGAGCAGCGCGTCGTGG
GGCGAGCGGCAGAAGTCCCGGGCCCAGAGCCCGGCCAGCAGGAGCAGTTGGTCTTCGGCAGCGGGGATGC
TGTGGAGCTGAGCTGTCCCCCGCCCGGGGGTGGTCCCATGGGGCCCACTGTCTGGGTCAAGGATGGCACA
GGGCTGGTGCCCTCGGAGCGTGTCCTGGTGGGGCCCCAGCGGCTGCAGGTGCTGAATGCCTCCCACGAGG
ACTCCGGGGCCTACAGCTGCCGGCAGCGGCTCACGCAGCGCGTACTGTGCCACTTCAGTGTGCGGGTGAC
AGACGCTCCATCCTCGGGAGATGACGAAGACGGGGAGGACGAGGCTGAGGACACAGGTGTGGACACAGGG
GCCCCTTACTGGACACGGCCCGAGCGGATGGACAAGAAGCTGCTGGCCGTGCCGGCCGCCAACACCGTCC
GCTTCCGCTGCCCAGCCGCTGGCAACCCCACTCCCTCCATCTCCTGGCTGAAGAACGGCAGGGAGTTCCG
CGGCGAGCACCGCATTGGAGGCATCAAGCTGCGGCATCAGCAGTGGAGCCTGGTCATGGAAAGCGTGGTG
CCCTCGGACCGCGGCAACTACACCTGCGTCGTGGAGAACAAGTTTGGCAGCATCCGGCAGACGTACACGC
TGGACGTGCTGGAGCGCTCCCCGCACCGGCCCATCCTGCAGGCGGGGCTGCCGGCCAACCAGACGGCGGT
GCTGGGCAGCGACGTGGAGTTCCACTGCAAGGTGTACAGTGACGCACAGCCCCACATCCAGTGGCTCAAG
CACGTGGAGGTGAACGGCAGCAAGGTGGGCCCGGACGGCACACCCTACGTTACCGTGCTCAAGACGGCGG
GCGCTAACACCACCGACAAGGAGCTAGAGGTTCTCTCCTTGCACAACGTCACCTTTGAGGACGCCGGGGA
GTACACCTGCCTGGCGGGCAATTCTATTGGGTTTTCTCATCACTCTGCGTGGCTGGTGGTGCTGCCAGCC
GAGGAGGAGCTGGTGGAGGCTGACGAGGCGGGCAGTGTGTATGCAGGCATCCTCAGCTACGGGGTGGGCT
TCTTCCTGTTCATCCTGGTGGTGGCGGCTGTGACGCTCTGCCGCCTGCGCAGCCCCCCCAAGAAAGGCCT
GGGCTCCCCCACCGTGCACAAGATCTCCCGCTTCCCGCTCAAGCGACAGGTGTCCCTGGAGTCCAACGCG
TCCATGAGCTCCAACACACCACTGGTGCGCATCGCAAGGCTGTCCTCAGGGGAGGGCCCCACGCTGGCCA
ATGTCTCCGAGCTCGAGCTGCCTGCCGACCCCAAATGGGAGCTGTCTCGGGCCCGGCTGACCCTGGGCAA
GCCCCTTGGGGAGGGCTGCTTCGGCCAGGTGGTCATGGCGGAGGCCATCGGCATTGACAAGGACCGGGCC
GCCAAGCCTGTCACCGTAGCCGTGAAGATGCTGAAAGACGATGCCACTGACAAGGACCTGTCGGACCTGG
TGTCTGAGATGGAGATGATGAAGATGATCGGGAAACACAAAAACATCATCAACCTGCTGGGCGCCTGCAC
GCAGGGCGGGCCCCTGTACGTGCTGGTGGAGTACGCGGCCAAGGGTAACCTGCGGGAGTTTCTGCGGGCG
CGGCGGCCCCCGGGCCTGGACTACTCCTTCGACACCTGCAAGCCGCCCGAGGAGCAGCTCACCTTCAAGG
ACCTGGTGTCCTGTGCCTACCAGGTGGCCCGGGGCATGGAGTACTTGGCCTCCCAGAAGTGCATCCACAG
GGACCTGGCTGCCCGCAATGTGCTGGTGACCGAGGACAACGTGATGAAGATCGCAGACTTCGGGCTGGCC
CGGGACGTGCACAACCTCGACTACTACAAGAAGACAACCAACGGCCGGCTGCCCGTGAAGTGGATGGCGC
CTGAGGCCTTGTTTGACCGAGTCTACACTCACCAGAGTGACGTCTGGTCCTTTGGGGTCCTGCTCTGGGA
GATCTTCACGCTGGGGGGCTCCCCGTACCCCGGCATCCCTGTGGAGGAGCTCTTCAAGCTGCTGAAGGAG
GGCCACCGCATGGACAAGCCCGCCAACTGCACACACGACCTGTACATGATCATGCGGGAGTGCTGGCATG
CCGCGCCCTCCCAGAGGCCCACCTTCAAGCAGCTGGTGGAGGACCTGGACCGTGTCCTTACCGTGACGTC
CACCGACGAGTACCTGGACCTGTCGGCGCCTTTCGAGCAGTACTCCCCGGGTGGCCAGGACACCCCCAGG
TCCAGCTCCTCAGGGGACGACTCCGTGTTTGCCCACGACCTGCTGCCCCCGGCCCCACCCAGCAGTGGGG
GCTCGCGGACGTGATTGCCAACTTTCTTGTACAAAGTTGGCATTATAAGAAAGCATTGCTTATCAATTTG
TTGCAACGAACAGGTCACTATCAGTCAAAATAAAATCATTATTTGCCATCCAGCTGATATCCCCTATAGT
GAGTCGTATTACATGGTCATAGCTGTTTCCTGGCAGCTCTGGCCCGTGTCTCAAAATCTCTGATGTTACA
TTGCACAAGATAAAAATATATCATCATGCCTCCTCTAGACCAGCCAGGACAGAAATGCCTCGACTTCGCT
GCTACCCAAGGTTGCCGGGTGACGCACACCGTGGAAACGGATGAAGGCACGAACCCAGTGGACATAAGCC
TGTTCGGTTCGTAAGCTGTAATGCAAGTAGCGTATGCGCTCACGCAACTGGTCCAGAACCTTGACCGAAC
GCAGCGGTGGTAACGGCGCAGTGGCGGTTTTCATGGCTTGTTATGACTGTTTTTTTGGGGTACAGTCTAT
GCCTCGGGCATCCAAGCAGCAAGCGCGTTACGCCGTGGGTCGATGTTTGATGTTATGGAGCAGCAACGAT
GTTACGCAGCAGGGCAGTCGCCCTAAAACAAAGTTAAACATTATGAGGGAAGCGGTGATCGCCGAAGTAT
CGACTCAACTATCAGAGGTAGTTGGCGTCATCGAGCGCCATCTCGAACCGACGTTGCTGGCCGTACATTT
GTACGGCTCCGCAGTGGATGGCGGCCTGAAGCCACACAGTGATATTGATTTGCTGGTTACGGTGACCGTA
AGGCTTGATGAAACAACGCGGCGAGCTTTGATCAACGACCTTTTGGAAACTTCGGCTTCCCCTGGAGAGA
GCGAGATTCTCCGCGCTGTAGAAGTCACCATTGTTGTGCACGACGACATCATTCCGTGGCGTTATCCAGC
TAAGCGCGAACTGCAATTTGGAGAATGGCAGCGCAATGACATTCTTGCAGGTATCTTCGAGCCAGCCACG
ATCGACATTGATCTGGCTATCTTGCTGACAAAAGCAAGAGAACATAGCGTTGCCTTGGTAGGTCCAGCGG
CGGAGGAACTCTTTGATCCGGTTCCTGAACAGGATCTATTTGAGGCGCTAAATGAAACCTTAACGCTATG
GAACTCGCCGCCCGACTGGGCTGGCGATGAGCGAAATGTAGTGCTTACGTTGTCCCGCATTTGGTACAGC
GCAGTAACCGGCAAAATCGCGCCGAAGGATGTCGCTGCCGACTGGGCAATGGAGCGCCTGCCGGCCCAGT
ATCAGCCCGTCATACTTGAAGCTAGACAGGCTTATCTTGGACAAGAAGAAGATCGCTTGGCCTCGCGCGC
AGATCAGTTGGAAGAATTTGTCCACTACGTGAAAGGCGAGATCACCAAGGTAGTCGGCAAATAACCCTCG
AGCCACCCATGACCAAAATCCCTTAACGTGAGTTACGCGTCGTTCCACTGAGCGTCAGACCCCGTAGAAA
AGATCAAAGGATCTTCTTGAGATCCTTTTTTTCTGCGCGTAATCTGCTGCTTGCAAACAAAAAAACCACC
GCTACCAGCGGTGGTTTGTTTGCCGGATCAAGAGCTACCAACTCTTTTTCCGAAGGTAACTGGCTTCAGC
AGAGCGCAGATACCAAATACTGTTCTTCTAGTGTAGCCGTAGTTAGGCCACCACTTCAAGAACTCTGTAG
CACCGCCTACATACCTCGCTCTGCTAATCCTGTTACCAGTGGCTGCTGCCAGTGGCGATAAGTCGTGTCT
TACCGGGTTGGACTCAAGACGATAGTTACCGGATAAGGCGCAGCGGTCGGGCTGAACGGGGGGTTCGTGC
ACACAGCCCAGCTTGGAGCGAACGACCTACACCGAACTGAGATACCTACAGCGTGAGCTATGAGAAAGCG
CCACGCTTCCCGAAGGGAGAAAGGCGGACAGGTATCCGGTAAGCGGCAGGGTCGGAACAGGAGAGCGCAC
GAGGGAGCTTCCAGGGGGAAACGCCTGGTATCTTTATAGTCCTGTCGGGTTTCGCCACCTCTGACTTGAG
CGTCGATTTTTGTGATGCTCGTCAGGGGGGCGGAGCCTATGGAAAAACGCCAGCAACGCGGCCTTTTTAC
GGTTCCTGGCCTTTTGCTGGCCTTTTGCTCACATGTT
Features (pLannotate 1.2.2; 12 found; start..end, strand, type, name):
    121..213     +  CDS            lacI (fragment): lac repressor; lacI; The lac repressor binds to the lac operator to inhibit transcription in E. coli. This inhibition can be relieved by adding lactose or isopropyl-β-D-thiogalactopyranoside (IPTG).
    268..295     -  terminator     rrnB T2 terminator: transcription terminator T2 from the E. coli rrnB gene
    427..470     +  terminator     rrnB T1 terminator: Escherichia coli rrnB; transcription terminator T1 from the E. coli rrnB gene
    517..553     -  CDS            lacZα (fragment): LacZα fragment of β-galactosidase; lacZ fragment
    569..668     +  protein_bind   attL1: mutant version of attL; recombination site for the Gateway® LR reaction LR Clonase™
    674..3091    +  CDS            FGFR3: FGFR3_HUMAN - Also known as JTK4. Experimental evidence at protein level: Swiss-Prot protein existence level 1. Tyrosine-protein kinase that acts as cell-surface receptor for fibroblast growth factors and plays an essential role in the regulation of cell proliferation, differentiation and apoptosis. Plays an essential role in the regulation of chondrocyte differentiation, proliferation and apoptosis, and is required for normal skeleton development. Regulates both osteogenesis and postnatal bone mineralization by osteoblasts. Promotes apoptosis in chondrocytes, but can also promote cancer cell
   3099..3194    -  protein_bind   attL3: mutant version of attL; recombination site for the Gateway® LR reaction LR Clonase™
   3213..3231    -  promoter       T7 promoter: promoter for bacteriophage T7 RNA polymerase
   3421..3444    +  promoter       Pc promoter (fragment): intI1 (promoter lies within the coding sequence); class 1 integron promoter
   3620..3676    +  CDS            GmR (fragment): gentamycin acetyltransferase; aacC1; confers resistance to gentamycin
   3683..4474    +  CDS            SmR: aminoglycoside adenylyltransferase (Murphy, 1985); aadA; confers resistance to spectinomycin and streptomycin
   4567..5155    +  rep_origin     ori: high-copy-number ColE1/pMB1/pBR322/pUC origin of replication
