[The description below was written by a language model from this plasmid's Addgene catalogue record and pLannotate feature annotations shown in this document.]
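Description:
pDONR223_FGFR3_p.S779R is a Gateway entry clone built on the Invitrogen pDONR223 backbone, carrying the human FGFR3 open reading frame (reference transcript NM_000142) with an S779R substitution. The sequenced plasmid is about 5.2 kb. It is maintained in E. coli at high copy through a ColE1/pUC-type origin and selected with spectinomycin via the aadA aminoglycoside adenylyltransferase gene (SmR). That gene sits downstream of a class 1 integron Pc promoter fragment and a short remnant of a gentamicin resistance gene. rrnB T1 and T2 terminators upstream of the cloning region insulate the insert from read-through transcription, and small lacI and lacZα fragments are backbone remnants with no evident function here.

The FGFR3 coding sequence encodes a receptor tyrosine kinase for fibroblast growth factors that regulates cell proliferation, differentiation and apoptosis. It is flanked by two attL recombination sites. The automated annotation labels these attL1 and attL3, although the downstream site of a standard pDONR223 entry clone would normally be attL2. These sites allow the insert to be moved by LR Clonase reaction into any compatible destination vector. The record lists no promoter for the insert, so the clone is a shuttle for the ORF rather than an expression construct. The only nearby promoter is a T7 promoter beyond the 3′ attL site, pointing back toward the insert in the antisense direction. The clone is in "closed" format, with a stop codon directly after the ORF, so C-terminal fusion tags from a destination vector will not be translated.

The plasmid belongs to the Target Accelerator Plasmid Collection, a set of wild-type and mutant alleles assembled for high-throughput functional phenotyping of somatic mutations found in lung cancer.
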