Addgene plasmid #82801: pDONR223_FGFR3_p.S779R
Purpose: Gateway Donor vector containing FGFR3, part of the Target Accelerator Plasmid Collection.
Depositing lab: Jesse Boehm & Matthew Meyerson & David Root. Depositing organization: Broad Institute. Publication: High-throughput Phenotyping of Lung Cancer Somatic Mutations. Berger AH, Brooks AN, Wu X, Shrestha Y, Chouinard C, Piccioni F, Bagul M, Kamburov A, Imielinski M, Hogstrom L, Zhu C, Yang X, Pantel S, Sakai R, Watson J, Kaplan N, Campbell JD, Singh S, Root DE, Narayan R, Natoli T, Lahr DL, Tirosh I, Tamayo P, Getz G, Wong B, Doench J, Subramanian A, Golub TR, Meyerson M, Boehm JS. Cancer Cell. 2016 Aug 8;30(2):214-28. doi: 10.1016/j.ccell.2016.06.022. Epub 2016 Jul 28. PubMed 27478040.
Backbone
  Vector backbone: pDONR223
  Backbone manufacturer: Invitrogen
  Vector type: Gateway Entry vector
Growth in bacteria
  Bacterial resistance: Spectinomycin, 50 μg/mL
  Growth temperature: 37°C
  Growth strain: DH5alpha
  Copy number: High Copy
Gene/Insert
  Gene/Insert name: FGFR3 (alt name: NM_000142)
  Species: H. sapiens (human)
  Mutation: S779R
  Entrez Gene: FGFR3 (a.k.a. ACH, CD333, CEK2, HSFGFR3EX, JTK4)
  Promoter: None
  Cloning method: Gateway Cloning
  Sequencing primers: 5′ M13pUC-fwd; 3′ M13-Rev
Terms and licenses: Academic/Nonprofit Terms; Industry Terms: Not Available to Industry
Depositor comments: CLOSED (stop codon immediately follows insert)
How to cite: pDONR223_FGFR3_p.S779R was a gift from Jesse Boehm & Matthew Meyerson & David Root (Addgene plasmid # 82801 ; http://n2t.net/addgene:82801 ; RRID:Addgene_82801)
