>Addgene plasmid #82801 | pDONR223_FGFR3_p.S779R | depositor partial sequence | sequence record 157527 | Insert sequence
ATGGGCGCCCCTGCCTGCGCCCTCGCGCTCTGCGTGGCCGTGGCCATCGTGGCCGGCGCCTCCTCGGAGT
CCTTGGGGACGGAGCAGCGCGTCGTGGGGCGAGCGGCAGAAGTCCCGGGCCCAGAGCCCGGCCAGCAGGA
GCAGTTGGTCTTCGGCAGCGGGGATGCTGTGGAGCTGAGCTGTCCCCCGCCCGGGGGTGGTCCCATGGGG
CCCACTGTCTGGGTCAAGGATGGCACAGGGCTGGTGCCCTCGGAGCGTGTCCTGGTGGGGCCCCAGCGGC
TGCAGGTGCTGAATGCCTCCCACGAGGACTCCGGGGCCTACAGCTGCCGGCAGCGGCTCACGCAGCGCGT
ACTGTGCCACTTCAGTGTGCGGGTGACAGACGCTCCATCCTCGGGAGATGACGAAGACGGGGAGGACGAG
GCTGAGGACACAGGTGTGGACACAGGGGCCCCTTACTGGACACGGCCCGAGCGGATGGACAAGAAGCTGC
TGGCCGTGCCGGCCGCCAACACCGTCCGCTTCCGCTGCCCAGCCGCTGGCAACCCCACTCCCTCCATCTC
CTGGCTGAAGAACGGCAGGGAGTTCCGCGGCGAGCACCGCATTGGAGGCATCAAGCTGCGGCATCAGCAG
TGGAGCCTGGTCATGGAAAGCGTGGTGCCCTCGGACCGCGGCAACTACACCTGCGTCGTGGAGAACAAGT
TTGGCAGCATCCGGCAGACGTACACGCTGGACGTGCTGGAGCGCTCCCCGCACCGGCCCATCCTGCAGGC
GGGGCTGCCGGCCAACCAGACGGCGGTGCTGGGCAGCGACGTGGAGTTCCACTGCAAGGTGTACAGTGAC
GCACAGCCCCACATCCAGTGGCTCAAGCACGTGGAGGTGAACGGCAGCAAGGTGGGCCCGGACGGCACAC
CCTACGTTACCGTGCTCAAGACGGCGGGCGCTAACACCACCGACAAGGAGCTAGAGGTTCTCTCCTTGCA
CAACGTCACCTTTGAGGACGCCGGGGAGTACACCTGCCTGGCGGGCAATTCTATTGGGTTTTCTCATCAC
TCTGCGTGGCTGGTGGTGCTGCCAGCCGAGGAGGAGCTGGTGGAGGCTGACGAGGCGGGCAGTGTGTATG
CAGGCATCCTCAGCTACGGGGTGGGCTTCTTCCTGTTCATCCTGGTGGTGGCGGCTGTGACGCTCTGCCG
CCTGCGCAGCCCCCCCAAGAAAGGCCTGGGCTCCCCCACCGTGCACAAGATCTCCCGCTTCCCGCTCAAG
CGACAGGTGTCCCTGGAGTCCAACGCGTCCATGAGCTCCAACACACCACTGGTGCGCATCGCAAGGCTGT
CCTCAGGGGAGGGCCCCACGCTGGCCAATGTCTCCGAGCTCGAGCTGCCTGCCGACCCCAAATGGGAGCT
GTCTCGGGCCCGGCTGACCCTGGGCAAGCCCCTTGGGGAGGGCTGCTTCGGCCAGGTGGTCATGGCGGAG
GCCATCGGCATTGACAAGGACCGGGCCGCCAAGCCTGTCACCGTAGCCGTGAAGATGCTGAAAGACGATG
CCACTGACAAGGACCTGTCGGACCTGGTGTCTGAGATGGAGATGATGAAGATGATCGGGAAACACAAAAA
CATCATCAACCTGCTGGGCGCCTGCACGCAGGGCGGGCCCCTGTACGTGCTGGTGGAGTACGCGGCCAAG
GGTAACCTGCGGGAGTTTCTGCGGGCGCGGCGGCCCCCGGGCCTGGACTACTCCTTCGACACCTGCAAGC
CGCCCGAGGAGCAGCTCACCTTCAAGGACCTGGTGTCCTGTGCCTACCAGGTGGCCCGGGGCATGGAGTA
CTTGGCCTCCCAGAAGTGCATCCACAGGGACCTGGCTGCCCGCAATGTGCTGGTGACCGAGGACAACGTG
ATGAAGATCGCAGACTTCGGGCTGGCCCGGGACGTGCACAACCTCGACTACTACAAGAAGACAACCAACG
GCCGGCTGCCCGTGAAGTGGATGGCGCCTGAGGCCTTGTTTGACCGAGTCTACACTCACCAGAGTGACGT
CTGGTCCTTTGGGGTCCTGCTCTGGGAGATCTTCACGCTGGGGGGCTCCCCGTACCCCGGCATCCCTGTG
GAGGAGCTCTTCAAGCTGCTGAAGGAGGGCCACCGCATGGACAAGCCCGCCAACTGCACACACGACCTGT
ACATGATCATGCGGGAGTGCTGGCATGCCGCGCCCTCCCAGAGGCCCACCTTCAAGCAGCTGGTGGAGGA
CCTGGACCGTGTCCTTACCGTGACGTCCACCGACGAGTACCTGGACCTGTCGGCGCCTTTCGAGCAGTAC
TCCCCGGGTGGCCAGGACACCCCCAGGTCCAGCTCCTCAGGGGACGACTCCGTGTTTGCCCACGACCTGC
TGCCCCCGGCCCCACCCAGCAGTGGGGGCTCGCGGACGTGA
